>Addgene plasmid #57135 | mPA-GFP-FYN-N-10 | addgene full sequence | sequence record 226424 | Addgene NGS Result
CGTTACATAACTTACGGTAAATGGCCCGCCTGGCTGACCGCCCAACGACCCCCGCCCATTGACGTCAATA
ATGACGTATGTTCCCATAGTAACGCCAATAGGGACTTTCCATTGACGTCAATGGGTGGAGTATTTACGGT
AAACTGCCCACTTGGCAGTACATCAAGTGTATCATATGCCAAGTACGCCCCCTATTGACGTCAATGACGG
TAAATGGCCCGCCTGGCATTATGCCCAGTACATGACCTTATGGGACTTTCCTACTTGGCAGTACATCTAC
GTATTAGTCATCGCTATTACCATGGTGATGCGGTTTTGGCAGTACATCAATGGGCGTGGATAGCGGTTTG
ACTCACGGGGATTTCCAAGTCTCCACCCCATTGACGTCAATGGGAGTTTGTTTTGGCACCAAAATCAACG
GGACTTTCCAAAATGTCGTAACAACTCCGCCCCATTGACGCAAATGGGCGGTAGGCGTGTACGGTGGGAG
GTCTATATAAGCAGAGCTGGTTTAGTGAACCGTCAGATCCGCTAGCGCCACCATGGGCTGTGTGCAATGT
AAGGATAAAGAAGCAACAAAACTGACGGAGGAGAGGGACGGCAGCCTGAACCAGAGCTCTGGGTACCGCT
ATGGCACAGACCCCACCCCTCAGCACTACCCCAGCTTCGGTGTGACCTCCATCCCCAACTACAACAACTT
CCACGCAGCCGGGGGCCAAGGACTCACCGTCTTTGGAGGTGTGAACTCTTCGTCTCATACGGGGACCTTG
CGTACGAGAGGAGGAACAGGAGTGACACTCTTTGTGGCCCTTTATGACTATGAAGCACGGACAGAAGATG
ACCTGAGTTTTCACAAAGGAGAAAAATTTCAAATATTGAACAGCTCGGAAGGAGATTGGTGGGAAGCCCG
CTCCTTGACAACTGGAGAGACAGGTTACATTCCCAGCAATTATGTGGCTCCAGTTGACTCTATCCAGGCA
GAAGAGTGGTACTTTGGAAAACTTGGCCGAAAAGATGCTGAGCGACAGCTATTGTCCTTTGGAAACCCAA
GAGGTACCTTTCTTATCCGCGAGAGTGAAACCACCAAAGGTGCCTATTCACTTTCTATCCGTGATTGGGA
TGATATGAAAGGAGACCATGTCAAACATTATAAAATTCGCAAACTTGACAATGGTGGATACTACATTACC
ACCCGGGCCCAGTTTGAAACACTTCAGCAGCTTGTACAACATTACTCAGGTACCTGGAATGGAAACACAA
AAGTAGCCATAAAGACTCTTAAACCAGGCACAATGTCCCCCGAATCATTCCTTGAGGAAGCGCAGATCAT
GAAGAAGCTGAAGCACGACAAGCTGGTCCAGCTCTATGCAGTGGTGTCTGAGGAGCCCATCTACATCGTC
ACCGAGTATATGAACAAAGGAAGTTTACTGGATTTCTTAAAAGATGGAGAAGGAAGAGCTCTGAAATTAC
CAAATCTTGTGGACATGGCAGCACAGGTGGCTGCAGGAATGGCTTACATCGAGCGCATGAATTATATCCA
TAGAGATCTGCGATCAGCAAACATTCTAGTGGGGAATGGACTCATATGCAAGATTGCTGACTTCGGATTG
GCCCGATTGATAGAAGACAATGAGTACACAGCAAGACAAGGTGCAAAGTTCCCCATCAAGTGGACGGCCC
CCGAGGCAGCCCTGTACGGGAGGTTCACAATCAAGTCTGACGTGTGGTCTTTTGGAATCTTACTCACAGA
GCTGGTCACCAAAGGAAGAGTGCCATACCCAGGCATGAACAACCGGGAGGTGCTGGAGCAGGTGGAGCGA
GGCTACAGGATGCCCTGCCCGCAGGACTGCCCCATCTCTCTGCATGAGCTCATGATCCACTGCTGGAAAA
AGGACCCTGAAGAACGCCCCACTTTTGAGTACTTGCAGAGCTTCCTGGAAGACTACTTTACCGCGACAGA
GCCCCAGTACCAACCTGGTGAAAACCTGGCATCCAGCGGGGATCCACCGGTCGCCACCATGGTGAGCAAG
GGCGAGGAGCTGTTCACCGGGGTGGTGCCCATCCTGGTCGAGCTGGACGGCGACGTAAACGGCCACAAGT
TCAGCGTGTCCGGCGAGGGCGAGGGCGATGCCACCTACGGCAAGCTGACCCTGAAGTTCATCTGCACCAC
CGGCAAGCTGCCCGTGCCCTGGCCCACCCTCGTGACCACCTTCAGCTACGGCGTGCAGTGCTTCAGCCGC
TACCCCGACCACATGAAGCAGCACGACTTCTTCAAGTCCGCCATGCCCGAAGGCTACGTCCAGGAGCGCA
CCATCTTCTTCAAGGACGACGGCAACTACAAGACCCGCGCCGAGGTGAAGTTCGAGGGCGACACCCTGGT
GAACCGCATCGAGCTGAAGGGCATCGACTTCAAGGAGGACGGCAACATCCTGGGGCACAAGCTGGAGTAC
AACTACAACAGCCACAACGTCTATATCATGGCCGACAAGCAGAAGAACGGCATCAAGGCCAACTTCAAGA
TCCGCCACAACATCGAGGACGGCAGCGTGCAGCTCGCCGACCACTACCAGCAGAACACCCCCATCGGCGA
CGGCCCCGTGCTGCTGCCCGACAACCACTACCTGAGCCACCAGTCCAAGCTGAGCAAAGACCCCAACGAG
AAGCGCGATCACATGGTCCTGCTGGAGTTCGTGACCGCCGCCGGGATCACTCTCGGCATGGACGAGCTGT
ACAAGTAAAGCGGCCGCGACTCTAGATCATAATCAGCCATACCACATTTGTAGAGGTTTTACTTGCTTTA
AAAAACCTCCCACACCTCCCCCTGAACCTGAAACATAAAATGAATGCAATTGTTGTTGTTAACTTGTTTA
TTGCAGCTTATAATGGTTACAAATAAAGCAATAGCATCACAAATTTCACAAATAAAGCATTTTTTTCACT
GCATTCTAGTTGTGGTTTGTCCAAACTCATCAATGTATCTTAAGGCGTAAATTGTAAGCGTTAATATTTT
GTTAAAATTCGCGTTAAATTTTTGTTAAATCAGCTCATTTTTTAACCAATAGGCCGAAATCGGCAAAATC
CCTTATAAATCAAAAGAATAGACCGAGATAGGGT
[37 nt withheld, positions 3115-3151]
AAAGAACGTGGACTCCAACGTCAAAGG
[49 nt withheld, positions 3179-3227]
T
[91 nt withheld, positions 3229-3319]
G
[124 nt withheld, positions 3321-3444]
CAGGTGGCACTTTTCGGGGAAATGTGCGCGGAACCCCTATTTGTTTATTTTTCTAAATACATTCAAATAT
GTATCCGCTCATGAGACAATAACCCTGATAAATGCTTCAATAATATTGAAAAAGGAAGAGTCCTGAGGCG
GAAAGAACCAGCTGTGGAATGTGTGTCAGTTAGGGTGTGGAAAGTCCCCAGGCTCCCCAGCAGGCAGAAG
TATGCAAAGCATGCATCTCAATTAGTCAGCAACCAGGTGTGGAAAGTCCCCAGGCTCCCCAGCAGGCAGA
AGTATGCAAAGCATGCATCTCAATTAGTCAGCAACCATAGTCCCGCCCCTAACTCCGCCCATCCCGCCCC
TAACTCCGCCCAGTTCCGCCCATTCTCCGCCCCATGGCTGACTAATTTTTTTTATTTATGCAGAGGCCGA
GGCCGCCTCGGCCTCTGAGCTATTCCAGAAGTAGTGAGGAGGCTTTTTTGGAGGCCTAGGCTTTTGCAAA
GATCGATCAAGAGACAGGATGAGGATCGTTTCGCATGATTGAACAAGATGGATTGCACGCAGGTTCTCCG
GCCGCTTGGGTGGAGAGGCTATTCGGCTATGACTGGGCACAACAGACAATCGGCTGCTCTGATGCCGCCG
TGTTCCGGCTGTCAGCGCAGGGGCGCCCGGTTCTTTTTGTCAAGACCGACCTGTCCGGTGCCCTGAATGA
ACTGCAAGACGAGGCAGCGCGGCTATCGTGGCTGGCCACGACGGGCGTTCCTTGCGCAGCTGTGCTCGAC
GTTGTCACTGAAGCGGGAAGGGACTGGCTGCTATTGGGCGAAGTGCCGGGGCAGGATCTCCTGTCATCTC
ACCTTGCTCCTGCCGAGAAAGTATCCATCATGGCTGATGCAATGCGGCGGCTGCATACGCTTGATCCGGC
TACCTGCCCATTCGACCACCAAGCGAAACATCGCATCGAGCGAGCACGTACTCGGATGGAAGCCGGTCTT
GTCGATCAGGATGATCTGGACGAAGAGCATCAGGGGCTCGCGCCAGCCGAACTGTTCGCCAGGCTCAAGG
CGAGCATGCCCGACGGCGAGGATCTCGTCGTGACCCATGGCGATGCCTGCTTGCCGAATATCATGGTGGA
AAATGGCCGCTTTTCTGGATTCATCGACTGTGGCCGGCTGGGTGTGGCGGACCGCTATCAGGACATAGCG
TTGGCTACCCGTGATATTGCTGAAGAGCTTGGCGGCGAATGGGCTGACCGCTTCCTCGTGCTTTACGGTA
TCGCCGCTCCCGATTCGCAGCGCATCGCCTTCTATCGCCTTCTTGACGAGTTCTTCTGAGCGGGACTCTG
GGGTTCGAAATGACCGACCAAGCGACGCCCAACCTGCCATCACGAGATTTCGATTCCACCGCCGCCTTCT
ATGAAAGGTTGGGCTTCGGAATCGTTTTCCGGGACGCCGGCTGGATGATCCTCCAGCGCGGGGATCTCAT
GCTGGAGTTCTTCGCCCACCCTAGGGGGAGGCTAACTGAAACACGGAAGGAGACAATACCGGAAGGAACC
CGCGCTATGACGGCAATAAAAAGACAGAATAAAACGCACGGTGTTGGGTCGTTTGTTCATAAACGCGGGG
TTCGGTCCCAGGGCTGGCACTCTGTCGATACCCCACCGAGACCCCATTGGGGCCAATACGCCCGCGTTTC
TTCCTTTTCCCCACCCCACCCCCCAAGTTCGGGTGAAGGCCCAGGGCTCGCAGCCAACGTCGGGGCGGCA
GGCCCTGCCATAGCCTCAGGTTACTCATATATACTTTAGATTGATTTAAAACTTCATTTTTAATTTAAAA
GGATCTAGGTGAAGATCCTTTTTGATAATCTCATGACCAAAATCCCTTAACGTGAGTTTTCGTTCCACTG
AGCGTCAGACCCCGTAGAAAAGATCAAAGGATCTTCTTGAGATCCTTTTTTTCTGCGCGTAATCTGCTGC
TTGCAAACAAAAAAACCACCGCTACCAGCGGTGGTTTGTTTGCCGGATCAAGAGCTACCAACTCTTTTTC
CGAAGGTAACTGGCTTCAGCAGAGCGCAGATACCAAATACTGTTCTTCTAGTGTAGCCGTAGTTAGGCCA
CCACTTCAAGAACTCTGTAGCACCGCCTACATACCTCGCTCTGCTAATCCTGTTACCAGTGGCTGCTGCC
AGTGGCGATAAGTCGTGTCTTACCGGGTTGGACTCAAGACGATAGTTACCGGATAAGGCGCAGCGGTCGG
GCTGAACGGGGGGTTCGTGCACACAGCCCAGCTTGGAGCGAACGACCTACACCGAACTGAGATACCTACA
GCGTGAGCTATGAGAAAGCGCCACGCTTCCCGAAGGGAGAAAGGCGGACAGGTATCCGGTAAGCGGCAGG
GTCGGAACAGGAGAGCGCACGAGGGAGCTTCCAGGGGGAAACGCCTGGTATCTTTATAGTCCTGTCGGGT
TTCGCCACCTCTGACTTGAGCGTCGATTTTTGTGATGCTCGTCAGGGGGGCGGAGCCTATGGAAAAACGC
CAGCAACGCGGCCTTTTTACGGTTCCTGGCCTTTTGCTGGCCTTTTGCTCACATGTTCTTTCCTGCGTTA
TCCCCTGATTCTGTGGATAACCGTATTACCGCCATGCATTAGTTATTAATAGTAATCAATTACGGGGTCA
TTAGTTCATAGCCCATATATGGAGTTCCG
Features (pLannotate 1.2.2; 15 found; start..end, strand, type, name):
      1..304     +  enhancer       CMV enhancer: human cytomegalovirus immediate early enhancer
    305..508     +  promoter       CMV promoter: human cytomegalovirus (CMV) immediate early promoter
    543..1988    +  CDS            FYN (fragment): FYN_HUMAN - Experimental evidence at protein level: Swiss-Prot protein existence level 1. Non-receptor tyrosine-protein kinase that plays a role in many biological processes including regulation of cell growth and survival, cell adhesion, integrin-mediated signaling, cytoskeletal remodeling, cell motility, immune response and axon guidance. Inactive FYN is phosphorylated on its C-terminal tail within the catalytic domain. Following activation by PKA, the protein subsequently associates with PTK2/FAK1, allowing PTK2/FAK1 phosphorylation, activation and targeting to focal adhesions. Involved in
   2019..2735    +  CDS            mPA-GFP: mPA-GFP is a fluorescent protein published in 2002, derived from Aequorea victoria. It is reported to be a monomer.
   2755..2838    +  CDS            large T antigen (fragment): large T antigen from SV40 (simian virus 40)
   2861..2982    +  polyA_signal   SV40 poly(A) signal: SV40 polyadenylation signal
   3016..3444    -  rep_origin     f1 ori (sequence partly withheld): f1 bacteriophage origin of replication; arrow indicates direction of (+) strand synthesis
   3471..3575    +  promoter       AmpR promoter: bla
   3577..3934    +  promoter       SV40 promoter: SV40 enhancer and early promoter
   3969..4763    +  CDS            NeoR/KanR: aminoglycoside phosphotransferase from Tn5; aph(3')-II (or nptII); confers resistance to neomycin, kanamycin, and G418 (Geneticin®)
   4784..4936    +  CDS            ble (fragment): BLE_KLEPN - Experimental evidence at protein level: Swiss-Prot protein existence level 1. Binding protein with a strong affinity to the bleomycin family of antibiotics. Binds to CL990; an antimitotic-antibiotic compound. From Klebsiella pneumoniae.
   4995..5042    +  polyA_signal   HSV TK poly(A) signal: herpes simplex virus thymidine kinase polyadenylation signal (Cole and Stacy, 1985)
   5133..5149    -  polyA_signal   bGH poly(A) signal (fragment): bovine growth hormone polyadenylation signal
   5371..5959    +  rep_origin     ori: high-copy-number ColE1/pMB1/pBR322/pUC origin of replication
   6074..6133    +  enhancer       CMV enhancer (fragment): human cytomegalovirus immediate early enhancer
