[The description below was written by a language model from this plasmid's Addgene catalogue record and pLannotate feature annotations shown in this document.]
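Description:
mPA-GFP-FYN-N-10 is a mammalian expression plasmid built on the mPA-GFP-N1 backbone, an N1-style fusion vector in which the gene of interest sits upstream of the fluorescent protein. The sequenced record is 6,133 nt. It carries the human FYN coding sequence, a Src-family non-receptor tyrosine kinase that associates with membranes, under the human cytomegalovirus immediate early enhancer and promoter. FYN is followed after a short gap (presumably a linker, consistent with the "10" in the name) by mPA-GFP, so the fluorescent protein is fused to the C terminus of the kinase. The transcript ends at an SV40 polyadenylation signal. The annotation tool labels FYN as a fragment, which may simply reflect the isoform used or removal of the stop codon to allow the fusion. The record does not clarify this.

mPA-GFP is a monomeric photoactivatable GFP derived from Aequorea victoria. The listed excitation and emission pairs (400/504 and 515/517 nm) correspond to its states before and after photoactivation. The fusion therefore allows a chosen pool of FYN to be switched on optically in live cells and its membrane-associated localization and movement to be followed over time.

The plasmid replicates in E. coli from a high-copy ColE1/pUC-type origin and also contains an f1 origin. A single NeoR/KanR gene (Tn5 aminoglycoside phosphotransferase) is driven by tandem bacterial (bla) and SV40 early promoters and terminated by an HSV TK polyadenylation signal. It confers kanamycin resistance in bacteria and G418 resistance for selecting stably transfected mammalian cells. The short large T antigen, ble and bGH poly(A) fragments in the table are probably backbone remnants or incidental annotation matches rather than functional elements.
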