Addgene plasmid #57135: mPA-GFP-FYN-N-10
Purpose: Localization: Membrane Associated Kinase, Excitation: 400 / 504, Emission: 515 / 517
Depositing lab: Michael Davidson. Depositing organization: Florida State University, Tallahassee.
Backbone
  Vector backbone: mPA-GFP-N1
  Backbone size w/o insert (bp): 4750
  Vector type: Mammalian Expression
  Selectable markers: Neomycin (select with G418)
Growth in bacteria
  Bacterial resistance: Kanamycin, 50 μg/mL
  Growth temperature: 37°C
  Growth strain: DH5alpha
  Copy number: High Copy
Gene/Insert
  Gene/Insert name: FYN (alt name: NM_153048.1)
  Species: H. sapiens (human)
  Entrez Gene: FYN (a.k.a. SLK, SYN, p59-FYN)
  Promoter: CMV
  Tag / fusion protein: mPA-GFP (C terminal on backbone)
  Cloning method: Unknown
  Sequencing primers: 5′ CMV-F; 3′ SV40pA-R
Terms and licenses: Academic/Nonprofit Terms; Industry Terms
Depositor comments: . Excitation = 400 / 504; Emission = 515 / 517
How to cite: mPA-GFP-FYN-N-10 was a gift from Michael Davidson (Addgene plasmid # 57135 ; http://n2t.net/addgene:57135 ; RRID:Addgene_57135)
