>Addgene plasmid #57135 | mPA-GFP-FYN-N-10 | depositor partial sequence | sequence record 88278 | insert sequence
GGACGGTCAGATCCGCTAGCGCCACCATGGGCTGTGTGCAATGTAAGGATAAAGAAGCAACAAAACTGAC
GGAGGAGAGGGACGGCAGCCTGAACCAGAGCTCTGGGTACCGCTATGGCACAGACCCCACCCCTCAGCAC
TACCCCAGCTTCGGTGTGACCTCCATCCCCAACTACAACAACTTCCACGCAGCCGGGGGCCAAGGACTCA
CCGTCTTTGGAGGTGTGAACTCTTCGTCTCATACGGGGACCTTGCGTACGAGAGGAGGAACAGGAGTGAC
ACTCTTTGTGGCCCTTTATGACTATGAAGCACGGACAGAAGATGACCTGAGTTTTCACAAAGGAGAAAAA
TTTCAAATATTGAACAGCTCGGAAGGAGATTGGTGGGAAGCCCGCTCCTTGACAACTGGAGAGACAGGTT
ACATTCCCAGCAATTATGTGGCTCCAGTTGACTCTATCCAGGCAGAAGAGTGGTACTTTGGAAAACTTGG
CCGAAAAGATGCTGAGCGACAGCTATTGTCCTTTGGAAACCCAAGAGGTACCTTTCTTATCCGCGAGAGT
GAAACCACCAAAGGTGCCTATTCACTTTCTATCCGTGATTGGGATGATATGAAAGGAGACCATGTCAAAC
ATTATAAAATTCGCAAACTTGACAATGGTGGATACTACATTACCACCCGGGCCCAGTTTGAAACACTTCA
GCAGCTTGTACAACATTACTCAGGTACCTGGAATGGAAACACAAAAGTAGCCATAAAGACTCTTAAACCA
GGCACAATGTCCCCCGAATCATTCCTTGAGGAAGCGCAGATCATGAAGAAGCTGAAGCACGACAAGCTGG
TCCAGCTCTATGCAGTGGTGTCTGAGGAGCCCATCTACATCGTCACCGAGTATATGAACAAAGGAAGTTT
ACTGGATTTCTTAAAAGATGGAGAAGGAAGAGCTCTGAAATTACCAAATCTTGTGGACATGGCAGCACAG
GTGGCTGCAGGAATGGCTTACATCGAGCGCATGAATTATATCCATAGAGATCTGCGATCAGCAAACATTC
TAGTGGGGAATGGACTCATATGCAAGATTGCTGACTTCGGATTGGCCCGATTGATAGAAGACAATGAGTA
CACAGCAAGACAAGGTGCAAAGTTCCCCATCAAGTGGACGGCCCCCGAGGCAGCCCTGTACGGGAGGTTC
ACAATCAAGTCTGACGTGTGGTCTTTTGGAATCTTACTCACAGAGCTGGTCACCAAAGGAAGAGTGCCAT
ACCCAGGCATGAACAACCGGGAGGTGCTGGAGCAGGTGGAGCGAGGCTACAGGATGCCCTGCCCGCAGGA
CTGCCCCATCTCTCTGCATGAGCTCATGATCCACTGCTGGAAAAAGGACCCTGAAGAACGCCCCACTTTT
GAGTACTTGCAGAGCTTCCTGGAAGACTACTTTACCGCGACAGAGCCCCAGTACCAACCTGGTGAAAACC
TGGCATCCAGCGGGGATCCACCGGTCGCCACCATGGTGAGCAAGGGCGAGGAGCTGTTCACCGGGGTGGT
GCCCATCCTGGTCGAGCTGGACGGCGACGTAAACGGCCACAAGTTCAGCGTGTCCGGCGAGGGCGAGGGC
GATGCCACCTACGGCAAGCTGACCCTGAAGTTCATCTGCACCACCGGCAAGCTGCCCGTGCCCTGGCCCA
CCCTCGTGACCACCTTCAGCTACGGCGTGCAGTGCTTCAGCCGCTACCCCGACCACATGAAGCAGCACGA
CTTCTTCAAGTCCGCCATGCCCGAAGGCTACGTCCAGGAGCGCACCATCTTCTTCAAGGACGACGGCAAC
TACAAGACCCGCGCCGAGGTGAAGTTCGAGGGCGACACCCTGGTGAACCGCATCGAGCTGAAGGGCATCG
ACTTCAAGGAGGACGGCAACATCCTGGGGCACAAGCTGGAGTACAACTACAACAGCCACAACGTCTATAT
CATGGCCGACAAGCAGAAGAACGGCATCAAGGCCAACTTCAAGATCCGCCACAACATCGAGGACGGCAGC
GTGCAGCTCGCCGACCACTACCAGCAGAACACCCCCATCGGCGACGGCCCCGTGCTGCTGCCCGACAACC
ACTACCTGAGCCACCAGTCCAAGCTGAGCAAAGACCCCAACGAGAAGCGCGATCACATGGTCCTGCTGGA
GTTCGTGACCGCCGCCGGGATCACTCTCGGCATGGACGAGCTGTACAAGTAAAGCGGCCGCGACTCTAGA
TCATAATCAGCCATACCACATTT
